>Addgene plasmid #73322 | pJK196 | depositor full sequence | sequence record 135030 | pJK196 sequence 6452 bps
TGGCGAATGGG
[124 nt withheld, positions 12-135]
C
[91 nt withheld, positions 137-227]
A
[49 nt withheld, positions 229-277]
CCTTTGACGTTGGAGTCCACGTTCTTT
[37 nt withheld, positions 305-341]
ACCCTATCTCGGTCTATTCTTTTGATTTATAAGGGATTTTGCCGATTTCGGCCTATTGGTTAAAAAATGA
GCTGATTTAACAAAAATTTAACGCGAATTTTAACAAAATATTAACGTTTACAATTTCAGGTGGCACTTTT
CGGGGAAATGTGCGCGGAACCCCTATTTGTTTATTTTTCTAAATACATTCAAATATGTATCCGCTCATGA
ATTAATTCTTAGAAAAACTCATCGAGCATCAAATGAAACTGCAATTTATTCATATCAGGATTATCAATAC
CATATTTTTGAAAAAGCCGTTTCTGTAATGAAGGAGAAAACTCACCGAGGCAGTTCCATAGGATGGCAAG
ATCCTGGTATCGGTCTGCGATTCCGACTCGTCCAACATCAATACAACCTATTAATTTCCCCTCGTCAAAA
ATAAGGTTATCAAGTGAGAAATCACCATGAGTGACGACTGAATCCGGTGAGAATGGCAAAAGTTTATGCA
TTTCTTTCCAGACTTGTTCAACAGGCCAGCCATTACGCTCGTCATCAAAATCACTCGCATCAACCAAACC
GTTATTCATTCGTGATTGCGCCTGAGCGAGACGAAATACGCGATCGCTGTTAAAAGGACAATTACAAACA
GGAATCGAATGCAACCGGCGCAGGAACACTGCCAGCGCATCAACAATATTTTCACCTGAATCAGGATATT
CTTCTAATACCTGGAATGCTGTTTTCCCGGGGATCGCAGTGGTGAGTAACCATGCATCATCAGGAGTACG
GATAAAATGCTTGATGGTCGGAAGAGGCATAAATTCCGTCAGCCAGTTTAGTCTGACCATCTCATCTGTA
ACATCATTGGCAACGCTACCTTTGCCATGTTTCAGAAACAACTCTGGCGCATCGGGCTTCCCATACAATC
GATAGATTGTCGCACCTGATTGCCCGACATTATCGCGAGCCCATTTATACCCATATAAATCAGCATCCAT
GTTGGAATTTAATCGCGGCCTAGAGCAAGACGTTTCCCGTTGAATATGGCTCATAACACCCCTTGTATTA
CTGTTTATGTAAGCAGACAGTTTTATTGTTCATGACCAAAATCCCTTAACGTGAGTTTTCGTTCCACTGA
GCGTCAGACCCCGTAGAAAAGATCAAAGGATCTTCTTGAGATCCTTTTTTTCTGCGCGTAATCTGCTGCT
TGCAAACAAAAAAACCACCGCTACCAGCGGTGGTTTGTTTGCCGGATCAAGAGCTACCAACTCTTTTTCC
GAAGGTAACTGGCTTCAGCAGAGCGCAGATACCAAATACTGTCCTTCTAGTGTAGCCGTAGTTAGGCCAC
CACTTCAAGAACTCTGTAGCACCGCCTACATACCTCGCTCTGCTAATCCTGTTACCAGTGGCTGCTGCCA
GTGGCGATAAGTCGTGTCTTACCGGGTTGGACTCAAGACGATAGTTACCGGATAAGGCGCAGCGGTCGGG
CTGAACGGGGGGTTCGTGCACACAGCCCAGCTTGGAGCGAACGACCTACACCGAACTGAGATACCTACAG
CGTGAGCTATGAGAAAGCGCCACGCTTCCCGAAGGGAGAAAGGCGGACAGGTATCCGGTAAGCGGCAGGG
TCGGAACAGGAGAGCGCACGAGGGAGCTTCCAGGGGGAAACGCCTGGTATCTTTATAGTCCTGTCGGGTT
TCGCCACCTCTGACTTGAGCGTCGATTTTTGTGATGCTCGTCAGGGGGGCGGAGCCTATGGAAAAACGCC
AGCAACGCGGCCTTTTTACGGTTCCTGGCCTTTTGCTGGCCTTTTGCTCACATGTTCTTTCCTGCGTTAT
CCCCTGATTCTGTGGATAACCGTATTACCGCCTTTGAGTGAGCTGATACCGCTCGCCGCAGCCGAACGAC
CGAGCGCAGCGAGTCAGTGAGCGAGGAAGCGGAAGAGCGCCTGATGCGGTATTTTCTCCTTACGCATCTG
TGCGGTATTTCACACCGCATATATGGTGCACTCTCAGTACAATCTGCTCTGATGCCGCATAGTTAAGCCA
GTATACACTCCGCTATCGCTACGTGACTGGGTCATGGCTGCGCCCCGACACCCGCCAACACCCGCTGACG
CGCCCTGACGGGCTTGTCTGCTCCCGGCATCCGCTTACAGACAAGCTGTGACCGTCTCCGGGAGCTGCAT
GTGTCAGAGGTTTTCACCGTCATCACCGAAACGCGCGAGGCAGCTGCGGTAAAGCTCATCAGCGTGGTCG
TGAAGCGATTCACAGATGTCTGCCTGTTCATCCGCGTCCAGCTCGTTGAGTTTCTCCAGAAGCGTTAATG
TCTGGCTTCTGATAAAGCGGGCCATGTTAAGGGCGGTTTTTTCCTGTTTGGTCACTGATGCCTCCGTGTA
AGGGGGATTTCTGTTCATGGGGGTAATGATACCGATGAAACGAGAGAGGATGCTCACGATACGGGTTACT
GATGATGAACATGCCCGGTTACTGGAACGTTGTGAGGGTAAACAACTGGCGGTATGGATGCGGCGGGACC
AGAGAAAAATCACTCAGGGTCAATGCCAGCGCTTCGTTAATACAGATGTAGGTGTTCCACAGGGTAGCCA
GCAGCATCCTGCGATGCAGATCCGGAACATAATGGTGCAGGGCGCTGACTTCCGCGTTTCCAGACTTTAC
GAAACACGGAAACCGAAGACCATTCATGTTGTTGCTCAGGTCGCAGACGTTTTGCAGCAGCAGTCGCTTC
ACGTTCGCTCGCGTATCGGTGATTCATTCTGCTAACCAGTAAGGCAACCCCGCCAGCCTAGCCGGGTCCT
CAACGACAGGAGCACGATCATGCGCACCCGTGGGGCCGCCATGCCGGCGATAATGGCCTGCTTCTCGCCG
AAACGTTTGGTGGCGGGACCAGTGACGAAGGCTTGAGCGAGGGCGTGCAAGATTCCGAATACCGCAAGCG
ACAGGCCGATCATCGTCGCGCTCCAGCGAAAGCGGTCCTCGCCGAAAATGACCCAGAGCGCTGCCGGCAC
CTGTCCTACGAGTTGCATGATAAAGAAGACAGTCATAAGTGCGGCGACGATAGTCATGCCCCGCGCCCAC
CGGAAGGAGCTGACTGGGTTGAAGGCTCTCAAGGGCATCGGTCGAGATCCCGGTGCCTAATGAGTGAGCT
AACTTACATTAATTGCGTTGCGCTCACTGCCCGCTTTCCAGTCGGGAAACCTGTCGTGCCAGCTGCATTA
ATGAATCGGCCAACGCGCGGGGAGAGGCGGTTTGCGTATTGGGCGCCAGGGTGGTTTTTCTTTTCACCAG
TGAGACGGGCAACAGCTGATTGCCCTTCACCGCCTGGCCCTGAGAGAGTTGCAGCAAGCGGTCCACGCTG
GTTTGCCCCAGCAGGCGAAAATCCTGTTTGATGGTGGTTAACGGCGGGATATAACATGAGCTGTCTTCGG
TATCGTCGTATCCCACTACCGAGATATCCGCACCAACGCGCAGCCCGGACTCGGTAATGGCGCGCATTGC
GCCCAGCGCCATCTGATCGTTGGCAACCAGCATCGCAGTGGGAACGATGCCCTCATTCAGCATTTGCATG
GTTTGTTGAAAACCGGACATGGCACTCCAGTCGCCTTCCCGTTCCGCTATCGGCTGAATTTGATTGCGAG
TGAGATATTTATGCCAGCCAGCCAGACGCAGACGCGCCGAGACAGAACTTAATGGGCCCGCTAACAGCGC
GATTTGCTGGTGACCCAATGCGACCAGATGCTCCACGCCCAGTCGCGTACCGTCTTCATGGGAGAAAATA
ATACTGTTGATGGGTGTCTGGTCAGAGACATCAAGAAATAACGCCGGAACATTAGTGCAGGCAGCTTCCA
CAGCAATGGCATCCTGGTCATCCAGCGGATAGTTAATGATCAGCCCACTGACGCGTTGCGCGAGAAGATT
GTGCACCGCCGCTTTACAGGCTTCGACGCCGCTTCGTTCTACCATCGACACCACCACGCTGGCACCCAGT
TGATCGGCGCGAGATTTAATCGCCGCGACAATTTGCGACGGCGCGTGCAGGGCCAGACTGGAGGTGGCAA
CGCCAATCAGCAACGACTGTTTGCCCGCCAGTTGTTGTGCCACGCGGTTGGGAATGTAATTCAGCTCCGC
CATCGCCGCTTCCACTTTTTCCCGCGTTTTCGCAGAAACGTGGCTGGCCTGGTTCACCACGCGGGAAACG
GTCTGATAAGAGACACCGGCATACTCTGCGACATCGTATAACGTTACTGGTTTCACATTCACCACCCTGA
ATTGACTCTCTTCCGGGCGCTATCATGCCATACCGCGAAAGGTTTTGCGCCATTCGATGGTGTCCGGGAT
CTCGACGCTCTCCCTTATGCGACTCCTGCATTAGGAAGCAGCCCAGTAGTAGGTTGAGGCCGTTGAGCAC
CGCCGCCGCAAGGAATGGTGCATGCAAGGAGATGGCGCCCAACAGTCCCCCGGCCACGGGGCCTGCCACC
ATACCCACGCCGAAACAAGCGCTCATGAGCCCGAAGTGGCGAGCCCGATCTTCCCCATCGGTGATGTCGG
CGATATAGGCGCCAGCAACCGCACCTGTGGCGCCGGTGATGCCGGCCACGATGCGTCCGGCGTAGAGGAT
CGAGATCTCGATCCCGCGAAATTAATACGACTCACTATAGGGGAATTGTGAGCGGATAACAATTCCCCTC
TAGAAATAATTTTGTTTAACTTTAAGAAGGAGATATACCATGGGCAGCAGCCATCATCATCATCATCACA
GCAGCGGCCTGGTGCCGCGCGGCAGCCATATGAAAATTCTCGTCATCGGCGCAGGCCCCGCAGGACTGCT
CTTTGCCAGTCAAATGAAACAGGCCCAGCCCGGCTGGGATATCAGCATTACGGAAAAAAACACCCCGGAA
GAAGTGCTGGGCTGGGGCGTGGTGCTGCCGGGGCGGCCGCCGCGCCATCCCGCCAATCCGCTCTCCTACC
TGGAGCAGTCTGAACGGCTCAATCCGCAGTTCCTGGAAGAATTCAAGCTCGTGCATCACGACCAGCCCAA
CCTGATGAGCACCGGCGTTACCCTGTGCGGCGTCGGACGCCAGGCCCTGGTGCAGGCACTGCGCGCCAAG
TGCGTGGCGGCCGGCATCGCCATCCGTTACGAAACGCCGCCGGCGGACAAGGCGCAGCTGGAAGCCGAGT
ACGACCTGGTGGTGGTATCGAATGGCGTCAATTACAAATCGCTGGAGTTGCCGCCAGCACTGGCGCCACA
CATCGATTTCGGCCGCAACAAATACATCTGGTACGGCACCACCCAGCTGTTCGACCAGATGAACCTGGTG
TTCCGCAGCAATGAGCACGGCATATTCATCGGCCATGCCTACAAATACTCGGACACGATGAGCACCTTTA
TCGTCGAATGCAGCGAAGAGACGTACGCCAGGGCCGGGCTGGAGGCGCTGTCCGAGCGCGATGCCGCCGC
GTACATCGCCAAAACGTTCAAGGCCGAACTCGGTGAGCATGGACTGCAGAGCCAACCGGGCCAGGGCTGG
CGCAACTTCATGACCCTCAGCCACGACCAGGCCTGCGACGGCAAGTTCGTCCTGCTCGGCGATGCGCTGC
AATCGGGGCATTTTTCCATCGGCCATGGCACCACCATGGCGGTGGTGGTCGCCCTGCTGTTGGTCAAAAT
CCTCAATACCGAAGACGGCAAGGCCGCCGCACTGGACAGTTTCAATGCGCGTGCCGTGCCCCTGGTGCAA
TTGTTCAAGGAGCACGCCAACAACAGCCGCCTGTGGTTTGAAAGCGTGGGCGAACGTATCGAACTGAGCA
ATGAAGAGCTGACCGCCAGCTTCGACGCCCGCCGCAAGGACTTGCCGTCGCTACAAGAAGCGCTGATGGC
CAGCCTCGGCTACGCGCTGGGCCGCTAAGGATCCGAATTCGAGCTCCGTCGACAAGCTTGCGGCCGCACT
CGAGCACCACCACCACCACCACTGAGATCCGGCTGCTAACAAAGCCCGAAAGGAAGCTGAGTTGGCTGCT
GCCACCGCTGAGCAATAACTAGCATAACCCCTTGGGGCCTCTAAACGGGTCTTGAGGGGTTTTTTGCTGA
AAGGAGGAACTATATCCGGAT
Features (pLannotate 1.2.2; 21 found; start..end, strand, type, name):
     12..467     +  rep_origin     f1 ori (sequence partly withheld): f1 bacteriophage origin of replication; arrow indicates direction of (+) strand synthesis
    494..551     +  promoter       AmpR promoter (fragment): bla
    560..1375    -  CDS            KanR: aminoglycoside phosphotransferase; aph(3')-Ia; confers resistance to kanamycin in bacteria or G418 (Geneticin®) in eukaryotes
   1497..2085    +  rep_origin     ori: high-copy-number ColE1/pMB1/pBR322/pUC origin of replication
   2271..2413    -  misc_feature   bom: basis of mobility region from pBR322
   2515..2706    -  CDS            rop: Rop protein, which maintains plasmids at low copy number; rop
   2723..3103    +  CDS            YPB1_ECOLX: Protein predicted: Swiss-Prot protein existence level 4. From Escherichia coli.
   3175..3466    -  CDS            TcR (fragment): tetracycline efflux protein; tet; confers resistance to tetracycline
   3481..3502    -  protein_bind   CAP binding site: CAP binding activates transcription in the presence of cAMP. E. coli catabolite activator protein
   3515..4597    -  CDS            lacI: lac repressor; lacI; The lac repressor binds to the lac operator to inhibit transcription in E. coli. This inhibition can be relieved by adding lactose or isopropyl-β-D-thiogalactopyranoside (IPTG).
   4598..4675    -  promoter       lacI promoter: lacI
   4683..4962    -  CDS            TcR (fragment): tetracycline efflux protein; tet; confers resistance to tetracycline
   4984..5002    +  promoter       T7 promoter: promoter for bacteriophage T7 RNA polymerase
   5003..5027    +  protein_bind   lac operator: The lac repressor binds to the lac operator to inhibit transcription in E. coli. This inhibition can be relieved by adding lactose or isopropyl-β-D-thiogalactopyranoside (IPTG). lac repressor encoded by lacI
   5042..5064    +  RBS            RBS: efficient ribosome binding site from bacteriophage T7 gene 10 (Olins and Rangwala, 1989)
   5083..5099    +  CDS            capTEV™ (fragment): composite tag for in vivo biotinylation, TEV protease cleavage, and 6xHis tagging
   5110..5127    +  CDS            thrombin site: thrombin recognition and cleavage site
   5131..6246    +  CDS            vioD: VIOD_CHRVO - Experimental evidence at protein level: Swiss-Prot protein existence level 1. Catalyzes the oxygenation of the 6-position of protodeoxyviolaceinate to form proviolacein. From Chromobacterium violaceum (strain ATCC 12472 / DSM 30191 / JCM 1249 / NBRC 12614 / NCIMB 9131 / NCTC 9757).
   6296..6313    +  CDS            9xHis (fragment): 9xHis affinity tag
   6323..6372    +  CDS            SET1 (fragment): solubility-enhancement tag derived from T7 phage gene 10B
   6380..6427    +  terminator     T7 terminator: transcription terminator for bacteriophage T7 RNA polymerase
