[The description below was written by a language model from this plasmid's Addgene catalogue record and pLannotate feature annotations shown in this document.]
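Description:
pJK196 is a bacterial expression plasmid built on the pET28a backbone for producing the violacein biosynthesis protein VioD from Janthinobacterium lividum with an N-terminal His6 tag. The total construct is 6,452 bp. It replicates in E. coli from a ColE1/pBR322-type origin accompanied by the bom region and the rop gene, which moderates copy number, and it also carries an f1 phage origin. Selection is by kanamycin through the aph(3')-Ia aminoglycoside phosphotransferase gene. A few short hits to tetracycline resistance sequence and an AmpR promoter fragment in the automated annotation appear to be backbone remnants rather than functional markers.

The vioD coding sequence was inserted between the NdeI and BamHI sites, both of which are retained. This places it in frame behind the backbone-encoded leader, which supplies the His6 tag (picked up by the annotation software as a fragment of a composite tag) followed by a thrombin cleavage site that allows tag removal after purification. Transcription is driven by the T7 promoter with an adjacent lac operator, translation starts from the T7 gene 10 ribosome binding site, and the unit ends at the T7 terminator. The plasmid-borne lacI gene supplies repressor, so expression requires a host providing T7 RNA polymerase and is inducible with IPTG. The downstream His-tag sequence typical of pET28a is annotated after the insert, but the record lists only the N-terminal tag. The feature table labels the insert by similarity to the Chromobacterium violaceum VioD, an oxygenase that converts protodeoxyviolaceinate to proviolacein. The construct suits overexpression and affinity purification of VioD for biochemical or structural study of the violacein pathway.
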