Addgene plasmid #73322: pJK196
Purpose: Produces Janthinobacterium lividum violacein biosynthesis protein VioD with a N-terminal His6 tag
Depositing lab: T. J. Kappock. Depositing organization: Washington University in Saint Louis.
Backbone
  Vector backbone: pET28a
  Backbone size w/o insert (bp): 5369
  Total vector size (bp): 6452
  Vector type: Bacterial Expression
Growth in bacteria
  Bacterial resistance: Kanamycin, 50 μg/mL
  Growth temperature: 37°C
  Growth strain: DH5alpha
  Copy number: Unknown
Gene/Insert
  Gene/Insert name: violacein biosynthesis protein VioD (alt name: vioD)
  Species: Janthinobacterium lividum
  GenBank ID: AAZ39194.1
  Promoter: T7
  Tag / fusion protein: His6 (N terminal on backbone)
  Cloning method: Restriction Enzyme; 5′ cloning site NdeI (not destroyed); 3′ cloning site BamHI (not destroyed)
  Sequencing primers: 5′ T7 promoter; 3′ T7 terminator
Terms and licenses: Academic/Nonprofit Terms; Industry Terms: Not Available to Industry
How to cite: pJK196 was a gift from T. J. Kappock (Addgene plasmid # 73322 ; http://n2t.net/addgene:73322 ; RRID:Addgene_73322)
