>Addgene plasmid #73322 | pJK196 | addgene partial sequence | sequence record 138792 | T7 5'-TAATACGACTCACTATAGGG-3'
TTTTGTTTAACTTTAAGAAGGAGATATACCATGGGCAGCAGCCATCATCATCATCATCACAGCAGCGGCC
TGGTGCCGCGCGGCAGCCATATGAAAATTCTCGTCATCGGCGCAGGCCCCGCAGGACTGCTCTTTGCCAG
TCAAATGAAACAGGCCCAGCCCGGCTGGGATATCAGCATTACGGAAAAAAACACCCCGGAAGAAGTGCTG
GGCTGGGGCGTGGTGCTGCCGGGGCGGCCGCCGCGCCATCCCGCCAATCCGCTCTCCTACCTGGAGCAGT
CTGAACGGCTCAATCCGCAGTTCCTGGAAGAATTCAAGCTCGTGCATCACGACCAGCCCAACCTGATGAG
CACCGGCGTTACCCTGTGCGGCGTCGGACGCCAGGCCCTGGTGCAGGCACTGCGCGCCAAGTGCGTGGCG
GCCGGCATCGCCATCCGTTACGAAACGCCGCCGGCGGACAAGGCGCAGCTGGAAGCCGAGTACGACCTGG
TGGTGGTATCGAATGGCGTCAATTACAAATCGCTGGAGTTGCCGCCAGCACTGGCGCCACACATCGATTT
CGGCCGCAACAAATACATCTGGTACGGCACCACCCAGCTGTTCGACCAGATGAACCTGGTGTTCCGCAGC
AATGAGCACGGCATATTCATCGGCCATGCCTACAAATACTCGGACACGATGAGCACCTTTATCGTCGAAT
GCAGCGAAGAGACGTACGCCAGGGCCGGGCTGGAGGCGCTGTCCGAGCGCGATGCCGCCGCGTACATCGC
CAAAACGTTCAAGGCCGAACTCGGTGAGCATGGACTGCAGAGCCAACCGGGCCAGGGCTGGCGCAACTTC
ATGACCCTCAGCCACGACCAGGCCTGCGACGGCAAGTTCGTCCTGCTCGGCGATGCGCTGCAATCGGGGC
ATTTTTCCATCGGCCATGGCACCACCATGGCGGTGGTGGTCGCCCTGCTGTTGGTCAAAATCCTCAATAC
CGAAGACGGCAAGGCCGCCGCACTGGACAGTTTCAATGCGCGTGCCG
