>Addgene plasmid #73322 | pJK196 | addgene partial sequence | sequence record 138793 | T7term 5'-GCTAGTTATTGCTCAGCGG-3'
TTTGTTAGCAGCCGGATCTCAGTGGTGGTGGTGGTGGTGCTCGAGTGCGGCCGCAAGCTTGTCGACGGAG
CTCGAATTCGGATCCTTAGCGGCCCAGCGCGTAGCCGAGGCTGGCCATCAGCGCTTCTTGTAGCGACGGC
AAGTCCTTGCGGCGGGCGTCGAAGCTGGCGGTCAGCTCTTCATTGCTCAGTTCGATACGTTCGCCCACGC
TTTCAAACCACAGGCGGCTGTTGTTGGCGTGCTCCTTGAACAATTGCACCAGGGGCACGGCACGCGCATT
GAAACTGTCCAGTGCGGCGGCCTTGCCGTCTTCGGTATTGAGGATTTTGACCAACAGCAGGGCGACCACC
ACCGCCATGGTGGTGCCATGGCCGATGGAAAAATGCCCCGATTGCAGCGCATCGCCGAGCAGGACGAACT
TGCCGTCGCAGGCCTGGTCGTGGCTGAGGGTCATGAAGTTGCGCCAGCCCTGGCCCGGTTGGCTCTGCAG
TCCATGCTCACCGAGTTCGGCCTTGAACGTTTTGGCGATGTACGCGGCGGCATCGCGCTCGGACAGCGCC
TCCAGCCCGGCCCTGGCGTACGTCTCTTCGCTGCATTCGACGATAAAGGTGCTCATCGTGTCCGAGTATT
TGTAGGCATGGCCGATGAATATGCCGTGCTCATTGCTGCGGAACACCAGGTTCATCTGGTCGAACAGCTG
GGTGGTGCCGTACCAGATGTATTTGTTGCGGCCGAAATCGATGTGTGGCGCCAGTGCTGGCGGCAACTCC
AGCGATTTGTAATTGACGCCATTCGATACCACCACCAGGTCGTACTCGGCTTCCAGCTGCGCCTTGTCCG
CCGGCGGCGTTTCGTAACGGATGGCGATGCCGGCCGCCACGCACTTGGCGCGCAGTGCCTGCACCAGGGC
CTGGCGTCCGACGCCGCACAGGGTAACGCCGGTGCTCATCAGGTTGGGCTGGTCGTGATGCACGAGCTTG
AATTCTTCCAGGAACTGCGGATTGAGCCGTTCAGACTGCTCCAGGTA
